>Addgene plasmid #193852 | pMS84 (U6p::GGACAGTCCTGCCGAGGTGG) | addgene full sequence | sequence record 389953 | Addgene NGS Result
TCTTCCTTTTTCAATATTATTGAAGCATTTATCAGGGTTATTGTCTCATGAGCGGATACATATTTGAATG
TATTTAGAAAAATAAACAAATAGGGGTTCCGCGCACATTTCCCCGAAAAGTGCCACATTATACATAGTTG
ATAATTCACTGGCCGTCGTTTTACAACGTCGTTACTGGGAAAACCCAAAAAAAACTAGCAATAAAGGAAT
AAAAAACTGTACACCTTAAAGGCGCACACTCTGTTTTGCAAATTTTATTTTTAGTTGTGAATTTTCTGCT
GAGACCTGAAAATAGCAACTTTAGTACTACTATAATTTGTCAACCTTTTCAAAAAAAGCATGCAATTTTT
GAGAAACTCTTATAAAAGCTATTATTAAAAAAACACCTTTTTTCCAAAATTATTCCACAAAAAATATGTT
ATGAAATGCCTACACCCTCTCACACACACTCTTTATACTACTCTGTCAAACTCACGAGATGTCTGCCGCC
TCTTGTGTTGCCCCTATATAAACACCTCCTATTGCGAGATGTCTTGGACAGTCCTGCCGAGGTGGGTTTT
AGAGCTAGAAATAGCAAGTTAAAATAAGGCTAGTCCGTTATCAACTTGAAAAAGTGGCACCGAGTCGGTG
CTTTTTGTGAAATTTCTGGCGTAATAGCGAAGAGGCCCGCACCGAAACGCCCTTCCCAACAGTTGCGCAG
CCTGAATGGCGAATTGAGCAAAAGGCCAGCAAAAGGCCAGGAACCGTAAAAAGGCCGCGTTGCTGGCGTT
TTTCCATAGGCTCCGCCCCCCTGACGAGCATCACAAAAATCGACGCTCAAGTCAGAGGTGGCGAAACCCG
ACAGGACTATAAAGATACCAGGCGTTTCCCCCTGGAAGCTCCCTCGTGCGCTCTCCTGTTCCGACCCTGC
CGCTTACCGGATACCTGTCCGCCTTTCTCCCTTCGGGAAGCGTGGCGCTTTCTCATAGCTCACGCTGTAG
GTATCTCAGTTCGGTGTAGGTCGTTCGCTCCAAGCTGGGCTGTGTGCACGAACCCCCCGTTCAGCCCGAC
CGCTGCGCCTTATCCGGTAACTATCGTCTTGAGTCCAACCCGGTAAGACACGACTTATCGCCACTGGCAG
CAGCCACTGGTAACAGGATTAGCAGAGCGAGGTATGTAGGCGGTGCTACAGAGTTCTTGAAGTGGTGGCC
TAACTACGGCTACACTAGAAGAACAGTATTTGGTATCTGCGCTCTGCTGAAGCCAGTTACCTTCGGAAAA
AGAGTTGGTAGCTCTTGATCCGGCAAACAAACCACCGCTGGTAGCGGTGGTTTTTTTGTTTGCAAGCAGC
AGATTACGCGCAGAAAAAAAGGATCTCAAGAAGATCCTTTGATCTTTTCTACGGGGTCTGACGCTCAGTG
GAACGAAAACTCACGTTAAGGGATTTTGGTCATGAGATTATCAAAAAGGATCTTCACCTAGATCCTTTTA
AATTAAAAATGAAGTTTTAAATCAATCTAAAGTATATATGAGTAAACTTGGTCTGACAGTTACCAATGCT
TAATCAGTGAGGCACCTATCTCAGCGATCTGTCTATTTCGTTCATCCATAGTTGCCTGACTCCCCGTCGT
GTAGATAACTACGATACGGGAGGGCTTACCATCTGGCCCCAGTGCTGCAATGATACCGCGAGAACCACGC
TCACCGGCTCCAGATTTATCAGCAATAAACCAGCCAGCCGGAAGGGCCGAGCGCAGAAGTGGTCCTGCAA
CTTTATCCGCCTCCATCCAGTCTATTAATTGTTGCCGGGAAGCTAGAGTAAGTAGTTCGCCAGTTAATAG
TTTGCGCAACGTTGTTGCCATTGCTACAGGCATCGTGGTGTCACGCTCGTCGTTTGGTATGGCTTCATTC
AGCTCCGGTTCCCAACGATCAAGGCGAGTTACATGATCCCCCATGTTGTGCAAAAAAGCGGTTAGCTCCT
TCGGTCCTCCGATCGTTGTCAGAAGTAAGTTGGCCGCAGTGTTATCACTCATGGTTATGGCAGCACTGCA
TAATTCTCTTACTGTCATGCCATCCGTAAGATGCTTTTCTGTGACTGGTGAGTACTCAACCAAGTCATTC
TGAGAATAGTGTATGCGGCGACCGAGTTGCTCTTGCCCGGCGTCAATACGGGATAATACCGCGCCACATA
GCAGAACTTTAAAAGTGCTCATCATTGGAAAACGTTCTTCGGGGCGAAAACTCTCAAGGATCTTACCGCT
GTTGAGATCCAGTTCGATGTAACCCACTCGTGCACCCAACTGATCTTCAGCATCTTTTACTTTCACCAGC
GTTTCTGGGTGAGCAAAAACAGGAAGGCAAAATGCCGCAAAAAAGGGAATAAGGGCGACACGGAAATGTT
GAATACTCATAC
Features (pLannotate 1.2.2; 7 found; start..end, strand, type, name):
    144..186     +  CDS            lacZα (fragment): LacZα fragment of β-galactosidase; lacZ fragment
    186..535     +  promoter       CeU6 promoter: promoter for the C. elegans R07E5.16 U6 snRNA gene (Dickinson et al., 2013)
    556..631     +  misc_RNA       gRNA scaffold: guide RNA scaffold for the Streptococcus pyogenes CRISPR/Cas9 system
    646..713     +  CDS            lacZα (fragment): LacZα fragment of β-galactosidase; lacZ fragment
    771..1359    -  rep_origin     ori: high-copy-number ColE1/pMB1/pBR322/pUC origin of replication
   1530..2390    -  CDS            AmpR: β-lactamase; bla; confers resistance to ampicillin, carbenicillin, and related antibiotics
   2391..103     -  promoter       AmpR promoter (across the origin): bla
