[The description below was written by a language model from this plasmid's Addgene catalogue record and pLannotate feature annotations shown in this document.]
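Description:
pMS84 is a small (about 2.4 kb) guide RNA expression plasmid for CRISPR/Cas9 genome editing in Caenorhabditis elegans, built on the pZCS2 backbone. It is propagated in E. coli as a high-copy plasmid through a ColE1/pUC-type origin of replication and selected with ampicillin via a β-lactamase gene driven by its native bla promoter. Two short lacZα fragments flank the expression cassette. They are remnants of the cloning region of the parental vector rather than functional reporter elements.

The payload is a single-guide RNA cassette. The promoter of the C. elegans R07E5.16 U6 snRNA gene, an RNA polymerase III promoter suited to producing short, uncapped transcripts, sits directly upstream of a synthetic protospacer of roughly 19–20 nucleotides, which is followed by the Streptococcus pyogenes Cas9 guide RNA scaffold. The record notes that the U6 promoter and scaffold were derived from pDD162. The plasmid carries no Cas9 coding sequence, so the nuclease has to be supplied from another source for the guide to direct cleavage at its target.

The spacer is listed as synthetic, and the record does not state which genomic locus or engineered site it matches. The associated publication describes TARDIS, a method for high-throughput library transgenesis in worms based on transgenic arrays that give rise to diverse integrated sequences. This suggests the guide is used to cut a target site as part of that integration workflow, although its exact role is not spelled out in the catalogue fields.
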