Addgene plasmid #193852: pMS84 (U6p::GGACAGTCCTGCCGAGGTGG)
Purpose: Encodes the guide RNA targeting the sequence GGACAGTCCTGCCGAGGTGG
Depositing lab: Patrick Phillips. Depositing organization: University of Oregon. Publication: High-throughput library transgenesis in Caenorhabditis elegans via Transgenic Arrays Resulting in Diversity of Integrated Sequences (TARDIS). Stevenson ZC, Moerdyk-Schauwecker MJ, Banse SA, Patel DS, Lu H, Phillips PC. Elife. 2023 Jul 4;12:RP84831. doi: 10.7554/eLife.84831. PubMed 37401921.
Backbone
  Vector backbone: pZCS2
  Backbone size w/o insert (bp): 2372
  Total vector size (bp): 2391
  Vector type: Worm Expression, CRISPR
Growth in bacteria
  Bacterial resistance: Ampicillin, 100 μg/mL
  Growth temperature: 37°C
  Growth strain: DH5alpha
  Copy number: High Copy
Gene/Insert
  Gene/Insert name: Guide RNA (alt name: GACAGTCCTGCCGAGGTGG)
  Species: Synthetic
  Insert size (bp): 19
  Promoter: U6
  Cloning method: Unknown
  Sequencing primers: 5′ Tacaccttaaaggcgcacactc
Resource information
  A portion of this plasmid was derived from a plasmid made by: U6p and gRNA scaffold from pDD162 (acquired from Addgene)
Terms and licenses: Academic/Nonprofit Terms; Industry Terms: Not Available to Industry
Depositor comments: Please visit https://www.biorxiv.org/content/10.1101/2022.10.30.514301v1 for bioRxiv preprint.
How to cite: pMS84 (U6p::GGACAGTCCTGCCGAGGTGG) was a gift from Patrick Phillips (Addgene plasmid # 193852 ; http://n2t.net/addgene:193852 ; RRID:Addgene_193852)
